Addgene plasmid #52375: pTT5-hSDC1-4
Purpose: expresses human Syndecan-1 GAGAL replaced with GDLDD of SDC4 in HEK293-EBNA1 (293E) suspension culture.
Depositing lab: Gordon Laurie. Depositing organization: University of Virginia. Publication: Targeting of heparanase-modified syndecan-1 by prosecretory mitogen lacritin requires conserved core GAGAL plus heparan and chondroitin sulfate as a novel hybrid binding site that enhances selectivity. Zhang Y, Wang N, Raab RW, McKown RL, Irwin JA, Kwon I, van Kuppevelt TH, Laurie GW. J Biol Chem. 2013 Apr 26;288(17):12090-101. doi: 10.1074/jbc.M112.422717. Epub 2013 Mar 15. PubMed 23504321.
Backbone
  Vector backbone: pTT5
  Backbone manufacturer: NRC Biotechnology Research Institute
  Backbone size w/o insert (bp): 4401
  Vector type: Mammalian Expression
Growth in bacteria
  Bacterial resistance: Ampicillin, 100 μg/mL
  Growth temperature: 37°C
  Growth strain: DH5alpha
  Copy number: High Copy
Gene/Insert
  Gene/Insert name: SDC1 (alt name: GAGAL of syndecan-1 replaced with GDLDD of SDC4)
  Species: H. sapiens (human)
  Insert size (bp): 903
  Mutation: GAGAL of syndecan-1 replaced with GDLDD of SDC4; R95Q (according to numbering in Fig. 2A of associated publication); Y309 and A310 deleted
  Entrez Gene: SDC1 (a.k.a. CD138, SDC, SYND1, syndecan)
  Promoter: CMV
  Cloning method: Restriction Enzyme; 5′ cloning site HindIII (unknown if destroyed); 3′ cloning site BamHI (unknown if destroyed)
  Sequencing primers: 5′ CCATACACTTGAGTGACAATGAC; 3′ TATGTCCTTCCGAGTGAGAG
Resource information
  A portion of this plasmid was derived from a plasmid made by: pTT5 backbone used in his plasmids was obtained from Yves Durocher at National Research Council of Canada (NRC)
Terms and licenses: Academic/Nonprofit Terms; Industry Terms: Not Available to Industry
Depositor comments: Note that the last 3 amino acids of hSDC1, ‘FYA’, in the cytoplasmic region is an important PDZ domain binding site. This was not an issue in the associated JBC article, but please be aware of the difference. The truncation of hSDC1 also removed the native stop codon and a portion of the beta-globin polyA signal.
How to cite: pTT5-hSDC1-4 was a gift from Gordon Laurie (Addgene plasmid # 52375 ; http://n2t.net/addgene:52375 ; RRID:Addgene_52375)
