[The description below was written by a language model from this plasmid's Addgene catalogue record.]
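Description:
pTT5-hSDC1-4 is a mammalian expression plasmid built on the pTT5 backbone (about 4.4 kb without insert), a vector designed for transient protein production in HEK293-EBNA1 (293E) cells grown in suspension. It is propagated in E. coli as a high-copy plasmid under ampicillin selection. No feature table accompanies the record, so the bacterial origin and any elements that support episomal maintenance in EBNA1-expressing cells are not itemised, and no mammalian selection marker is listed.

The payload is a roughly 900 bp human syndecan-1 (SDC1, also known as CD138) coding sequence, cloned between HindIII and BamHI sites and driven by the CMV promoter. The insert is a domain-swap mutant in which the conserved GAGAL motif of the syndecan-1 core protein is replaced by the corresponding GDLDD sequence of syndecan-4. It also carries an R95Q substitution (using the numbering of the associated publication) and lacks the final two residues, Y309 and A310. The depositor notes that the C-terminal FYA tripeptide in the cytoplasmic tail is an important PDZ domain binding site, so this truncation disrupts it. The same truncation removed the native stop codon and part of the vector's beta-globin polyadenylation signal. These changes were not considered a problem for the original work, but they matter for any study that depends on cytoplasmic interactions or a precisely defined C-terminus.

According to the associated publication, the construct belongs to a study of how the prosecretory mitogen lacritin targets heparanase-modified syndecan-1. There the swap tests the contribution of the GAGAL core sequence to a hybrid binding site that also involves heparan and chondroitin sulfate chains.
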