>Addgene plasmid #52375 | pTT5-hSDC1-4 | addgene partial sequence | sequence record 82418 | CMV-F 5'-CGCAAATGGGCGGTAGGCGTG-3'
CAGAGCTCGTTTAGTGAACCGTCAGATCCTCACTCTCTTCCGCATCGCTGTCTGCGAGGGCCAGCTGTTG
GGCTCGCGGTTGAGGACAAACTCTTCGCGGTCTTTCCAGTACTCTTGGATCGGAAACCCGTCGGCCTCCG
AACGGTACTCCGCCACCGAGGGACCTGAGCGAGTCCGCATCGACCGGATCGGAAAACCTCTCGAGAAAGG
CGTCTAACCAGTCACAGTCGCAAGGTAGGCTGAGCACCGTGGCGGGCGGCAGCGGGTGGCGGTCGGGGTT
GTTTCTGGCGGAGGTGCTGCTGATGATGTAATTAAAGTAGGCGGTCTTGAGACGGCGGATGGTCGAGGTG
AGGTGTGGCAGGCTTGAGATCCAGCTGTTGGGGTGAGTACTCCCTCTCAAAAGCGGGCATTACTTCTGCG
CTAAGATTGTCAGTTTCCAAAAACGAGGAGGATTTGATATTCACCTGGCCCGATCTGGCCATACACTTGA
GTGACAATGACATCCACTTTGCCTTTCTCTCCACAGGTGTCCACTCCCAGGTCCAAGTTTAAACGGATCT
CTAGCGAATTCCCTCTAGAGGGCCCGTTTCTGCTAGCAAGCTTATGAGGCGCGCGGCGCTCTGGCTCTGG
CTGTGCGCGCTGGCGCTGAGCCTGCAGCTGGCCCTGCCGCAAATTGTGGCTACTAATTTGCCCCCTGAAG
ATCAAGATGGCTCTGGGGATGACTCTGACAACTTCTCCGGCTCAGGTGATCTTGATGATCAAGATATCAC
CTTGTCACAGCAGACCCCCTCCACTTGG
