>Addgene plasmid #52375 | pTT5-hSDC1-4 | addgene partial sequence | sequence record 135369 | hSDC1-F 5'-CTGGACAGGAAAGAGGTGCT-3'
GGGGCTCATCTTTGCTGTGTGCCTGGTGGGTTTCATGCTGTACCGCATGAAGAAGAAGGACGAAGGCAGC
TACTCCTTGGAGGAGCCGAAACAAGCCAACGGCGGGGCCTACCAGAAGCCCACCAAACAGGAGGAATTCT
GGAATTTTTTGTGTCTCTCACTCGGAAGGACATATGGGAGGGCAAATCATTTGGTCGAGATCCCTCGGAG
ATCTCTAGCTAGAGGATCGATCCCCGCCCCGGACGAACTAAACCTGACTACGACATCTCTGCCCCTTCTT
CGCGGGGCAGTGCATGTAATCCCTTCAGTTGGTTGGTACAACTTGCCAACTGAACCCTAAACGGGTAGCA
TATGCTTCCCGGGTAGTAGTATATACTATCCAGACTAACCCTAATTCAATAGCATATGTTACCCAACGGG
AAGCATATGCTATCGAATTAGGGTTAGTAAAAGGGTCCTAAGGAACAGCGATGTAGGTGGGCGGGCCAAG
ATAGGGGCGCGATTGCTGCGATCTGGAGGACAAATTACACACACTTGCGCCTGAGCGCCAAGCACAGGGT
TGTTGGTCCTCATATTCACGAGGTCGCTGAGAGCACGGTGGGCTAATGTTGCCATGGGTAGCATATACTA
CCCAAATATCTGGATAGCATATGCTATCCTAATCTATATCTGGGTAGCATAGGCTATCCTAATCTATATC
TGGGTAGCATATGCTATCCTAATCTATATCTGGGTAGTATATGCTATCCTAATTTATATCTGGGTAGCAT
AGGCTATCCTAATCTATATCTGGGTAGCATATGCTATCCTAATCTATATCTGGGTAGTATATGCTATCCT
AATCTGTATCCGGGTAGCATATGCTATCCTAATAGAGATTAGGGTAGTATATGCTATCCTAATTTATATC
TGGGTAGCATATACTACCCAAATATCTGGATAGCATATGCTATCCTAATCTATATCTGGG
